Addgene plasmid #77571: FGFR4 gRNA (BRDN0001146151)
Purpose: 3rd generation lentiviral gRNA plasmid targeting human FGFR4
Depositing lab: John Doench & David Root. Depositing organization: Broad Institute. Publication: Optimized sgRNA design to maximize activity and minimize off-target effects of CRISPR-Cas9. Doench JG, Fusi N, Sullender M, Hegde M, Vaimberg EW, Donovan KF, Smith I, Tothova Z, Wilen C, Orchard R, Virgin HW, Listgarten J, Root DE. Nat Biotechnol. 2016 Jan 18. doi: 10.1038/nbt.3437. PubMed 26780180.
Backbone
  Vector backbone: lentiGuide-Puro
  Backbone manufacturer: Zhang Lab (Addgene plasmid # 52963)
  Vector type: Mammalian Expression, Lentiviral, CRISPR
  Selectable markers: Puromycin
Growth in bacteria
  Bacterial resistance: Ampicillin, 100 μg/mL
  Growth temperature: 37°C
  Growth strain: DH5alpha
  Copy number: High Copy
Gene/Insert
  Gene/Insert name: FGFR4 (alt names: FGFR4; NM_001291980.1)
  gRNA/shRNA sequence: GGTAACTGTGCCTATTCGAG
  Species: H. sapiens (human)
  Entrez Gene: FGFR4 (a.k.a. CD334, JTK2, TKF)
  Promoter: hU6
  Cloning method: Unknown
  Sequencing primers: 5′ U6-F; 3′ pS2-R
Terms and licenses: Academic/Nonprofit Terms; Industry Terms: Not Available to Industry
Depositor comments: The gRNA was designed to target the following Genbank reference sequence(s): NM_001291980.1,NM_002011.4,NM_022963.3,NM_213647.2. Note that this plasmid does NOT contain Cas9. It should be used in conjunction with lentiCas9-Blast (Addgene #52962) or otherwise with cell lines already expressing Cas9. Browse the full kinome gRNA library at http://www.addgene.org/pooled-library/broadgpp-human-kinome/ or visit http://www.broadinstitute.org/rnai/public/ for detailed protocols and information.
How to cite: FGFR4 gRNA (BRDN0001146151) was a gift from John Doench & David Root (Addgene plasmid # 77571 ; http://n2t.net/addgene:77571 ; RRID:Addgene_77571)
