[The description below was written by a language model from this plasmid's Addgene catalogue record and pLannotate feature annotations shown in this document.]
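Description:
FGFR4 gRNA (BRDN0001146151) is a third-generation lentiviral CRISPR guide plasmid built on the lentiGuide-Puro backbone and designed to target human FGFR4, a fibroblast growth factor receptor tyrosine kinase. It is maintained in E. coli as a high-copy plasmid through a ColE1/pUC-type origin with ampicillin resistance (β-lactamase). The backbone also carries an f1 origin, an SV40 origin and poly(A) signal, and residual lac and T7/T3 cloning-vector elements.

The lentiviral cassette begins with an RSV promoter fused to a truncated HIV-1 5' LTR, which makes genomic RNA production Tat-independent. This is followed by the Ψ packaging signal with a partial gag sequence, the Rev response element for nuclear export of the unspliced RNA, and a cPPT/CTS. It ends in a self-inactivating ΔU3 3' LTR. Within this unit, a human U6 RNA polymerase III promoter drives the FGFR4-specific spacer joined to the Streptococcus pyogenes Cas9 guide RNA scaffold. Downstream, the EF-1α core promoter with its intron A expresses puromycin N-acetyltransferase for selection of transduced mammalian cells, and a WPRE enhances transcript expression.

The plasmid does not encode Cas9, so it is meant to be used alongside a separate Cas9 vector such as lentiCas9-Blast or in cells that already express Cas9. According to the depositor, the guide was designed against several FGFR4 reference transcripts and belongs to a human kinome gRNA collection associated with work on optimized sgRNA design. Typical use is packaging into lentivirus for stable guide delivery and Cas9-mediated disruption of FGFR4 in human cells.
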