Features (pLannotate 1.2.2; 29 found; start..end, strand, type, name):
     14..80      +  CDS            small t antigen (fragment): SV40 (simian virus 40) small t antigen
    106..317     +  promoter       EF-1α core promoter: core promoter for human elongation factor EF-1α
    318..1256    +  intron         EF-1α intron A: intron upstream of the start codon of human EF-1α
   1278..1877    +  CDS            PuroR (fragment): puromycin N-acetyltransferase; pac from Streptomyces; confers resistance to puromycin
   1893..2481    +  misc_feature   WPRE: woodchuck hepatitis virus posttranscriptional regulatory element
   2532..2551    +  misc_feature   cPPT/CTS (fragment): central polypurine tract and central termination sequence of HIV-1
   2553..2786    +  LTR            3' LTR (ΔU3): self-inactivating 3' long terminal repeat (LTR) from HIV-1
   2864..2985    +  polyA_signal   SV40 poly(A) signal: SV40 polyadenylation signal
   3025..3160    +  rep_origin     SV40 ori: SV40 origin of replication
   3181..3199    -  promoter       T7 promoter: promoter for bacteriophage T7 RNA polymerase
   3207..3362    +  CDS            lacZα (fragment): LacZα fragment of β-galactosidase; lacZ fragment
   3367..3795    +  rep_origin     f1 ori (sequence partly withheld): f1 bacteriophage origin of replication; arrow indicates direction of (+) strand synthesis
   3848..3952    +  promoter       AmpR promoter: bla
   3953..4813    +  CDS            AmpR: β-lactamase; bla; confers resistance to ampicillin, carbenicillin, and related antibiotics
   4984..5572    +  rep_origin     ori: high-copy-number ColE1/pMB1/pBR322/pUC origin of replication
   5755..5847    +  CDS            lacI (fragment): lac repressor; lacI; The lac repressor binds to the lac operator to inhibit transcription in E. coli. This inhibition can be relieved by adding lactose or isopropyl-β-D-thiogalactopyranoside (IPTG).
   5860..5881    +  protein_bind   CAP binding site: CAP binding activates transcription in the presence of cAMP. E. coli catabolite activator protein
   5896..5926    +  promoter       lac promoter: promoter for the E. coli lac operon
   5934..5950    +  protein_bind   lac operator: The lac repressor binds to the lac operator to inhibit transcription in E. coli. This inhibition can be relieved by adding lactose or isopropyl-β-D-thiogalactopyranoside (IPTG). lac repressor encoded by lacI
   5995..6013    +  promoter       T3 promoter: promoter for bacteriophage T3 RNA polymerase
   6041..6267    +  promoter       RSV promoter: Rous sarcoma virus enhancer/promoter
   6268..6448    +  LTR            5' LTR (truncated): truncated 5' long terminal repeat (LTR) from HIV-1
   6495..6620    +  misc_feature   HIV-1 Ψ: packaging signal of human immunodeficiency virus type 1
   6604..6967    +  CDS            HIV-1 gag (fragment): gag protein from human immunodeficiency virus 1; gag
   7113..7346    +  misc_feature   RRE: The Rev response element (RRE) of HIV-1 allows for Rev-dependent mRNA export from the nucleus to the cytoplasm.
   7723..7749    +  CDS            Rev (fragment): human immunodeficiency virus 1 (HIV-1) Rev protein; rev; enhances nuclear export of unspliced and incompletely spliced viral mRNAs
   7753..7993    +  promoter       U6 promoter: RNA polymerase III promoter for human U6 snRNA
   8023..8098    +  misc_RNA       gRNA scaffold: guide RNA scaffold for the Streptococcus pyogenes CRISPR/Cas9 system
   8154..8271    +  misc_feature   cPPT/CTS: central polypurine tract and central termination sequence of HIV-1
>Addgene plasmid #77571 | FGFR4 gRNA (BRDN0001146151) | addgene full sequence | sequence record 188020 | Addgene Assembled Sequence
CCCGGGTGCAAAGATGGATAAAGTTTTAAACAGAGAGGAATCTTTGCAGCTAATGGACCTTCTAGGTCTT
GAAAGGAGTGGGAATTGGCTCCGGTGCCCGTCAGTGGGCAGAGCGCACATCGCCCACAGTCCCCGAGAAG
TTGGGGGGAGGGGTCGGCAATTGATCCGGTGCCTAGAGAAGGTGGCGCGGGGTAAACTGGGAAAGTGATG
TCGTGTACTGGCTCCGCCTTTTTCCCGAGGGTGGGGGAGAACCGTATATAAGTGCAGTAGTCGCCGTGAA
CGTTCTTTTTCGCAACGGGTTTGCCGCCAGAACACAGGTAAGTGCCGTGTGTGGTTCCCGCGGGCCTGGC
CTCTTTACGGGTTATGGCCCTTGCGTGCCTTGAATTACTTCCACCTGGCTGCAGTACGTGATTCTTGATC
CCGAGCTTCGGGTTGGAAGTGGGTGGGAGAGTTCGAGGCCTTGCGCTTAAGGAGCCCCTTCGCCTCGTGC
TTGAGTTGAGGCCTGGCCTGGGCGCTGGGGCCGCCGCGTGCGAATCTGGTGGCACCTTCGCGCCTGTCTC
GCTGCTTTCGATAAGTCTCTAGCCATTTAAAATTTTTGATGACCTGCTGCGACGCTTTTTTTCTGGCAAG
ATAGTCTTGTAAATGCGGGCCAAGATCTGCACACTGGTATTTCGGTTTTTGGGGCCGCGGGCGGCGACGG
GGCCCGTGCGTCCCAGCGCACATGTTCGGCGAGGCGGGGCCTGCGAGCGCGGCCACCGAGAATCGGACGG
GGGTAGTCTCAAGCTGGCCGGCCTGCTCTGGTGCCTGGCCTCGCGCCGCCGTGTATCGCCCCGCCCTGGG
CGGCAAGGCTGGCCCGGTCGGCACCAGTTGCGTGAGCGGAAAGATGGCCGCTTCCCGGCCCTGCTGCAGG
GAGCTCAAAATGGAGGACGCGGCGCTCGGGAGAGCGGGCGGGTGAGTCACCCACACAAAGGAAAAGGGCC
TTTCCGTCCTCAGCCGTCGCTTCATGTGACTCCACGGAGTACCGGGCGCCGTCCAGGCACCTCGATTAGT
TCTCGAGCTTTTGGAGTACGTCGTCTTTAGGTTGGGGGGAGGGGTTTTATGCGATGGAGTTTCCCCACAC
TGAGTGGGTGGAGACTGAAGTTAGGCCAGCTTGGCACTTGATGTAATTCTCCTTGGAATTTGCCCTTTTT
GAGTTTGGATCTTGGTTCATTCTCAAGCCTCAGACAGTGGTTCAAAGTTTTTTTCTTCCATTTCAGGTGT
CGTGACGTACGGCCACCATGACCGAGTACAAGCCCACGGTGCGCCTCGCCACCCGCGACGACGTCCCCAG
GGCCGTACGCACCCTCGCCGCCGCGTTCGCCGACTACCCCGCCACGCGCCACACCGTCGATCCGGACCGC
CACATCGAGCGGGTCACCGAGCTGCAAGAACTCTTCCTCACGCGCGTCGGGCTCGACATCGGCAAGGTGT
GGGTCGCGGACGACGGCGCCGCCGTGGCGGTCTGGACCACGCCGGAGAGCGTCGAAGCGGGGGCGGTGTT
CGCCGAGATCGGCCCGCGCATGGCCGAGTTGAGCGGTTCCCGGCTGGCCGCGCAGCAACAGATGGAAGGC
CTCCTGGCGCCGCACCGGCCCAAGGAGCCCGCGTGGTTCCTGGCCACCGTCGGAGTCTCGCCCGACCACC
AGGGCAAGGGTCTGGGCAGCGCCGTCGTGCTCCCCGGAGTGGAGGCGGCCGAGCGCGCCGGGGTGCCCGC
CTTCCTGGAGACCTCCGCGCCCCGCAACCTCCCCTTCTACGAGCGGCTCGGCTTCACCGTCACCGCCGAC
GTCGAGGTGCCCGAAGGACCGCGCACCTGGTGCATGACCCGCAAGCCCGGTGCCTGAACGCGTTAAGTCG
ACAATCAACCTCTGGATTACAAAATTTGTGAAAGATTGACTGGTATTCTTAACTATGTTGCTCCTTTTAC
GCTATGTGGATACGCTGCTTTAATGCCTTTGTATCATGCTATTGCTTCCCGTATGGCTTTCATTTTCTCC
TCCTTGTATAAATCCTGGTTGCTGTCTCTTTATGAGGAGTTGTGGCCCGTTGTCAGGCAACGTGGCGTGG
TGTGCACTGTGTTTGCTGACGCAACCCCCACTGGTTGGGGCATTGCCACCACCTGTCAGCTCCTTTCCGG
GACTTTCGCTTTCCCCCTCCCTATTGCCACGGCGGAACTCATCGCCGCCTGCCTTGCCCGCTGCTGGACA
GGGGCTCGGCTGTTGGGCACTGACAATTCCGTGGTGTTGTCGGGGAAATCATCGTCCTTTCCTTGGCTGC
TCGCCTGTGTTGCCACCTGGATTCTGCGCGGGACGTCCTTCTGCTACGTCCCTTCGGCCCTCAATCCAGC
GGACCTTCCTTCCCGCGGCCTGCTGCCGGCTCTGCGGCCTCTTCCGCGTCTTCGCCTTCGCCCTCAGACG
AGTCGGATCTCCCTTTGGGCCGCCTCCCCGCGTCGACTTTAAGACCAATGACTTACAAGGCAGCTGTAGA
TCTTAGCCACTTTTTAAAAGAAAAGGGGGGACTGGAAGGGCTAATTCACTCCCAACGAAGACAAGATCTG
CTTTTTGCTTGTACTGGGTCTCTCTGGTTAGACCAGATCTGAGCCTGGGAGCTCTCTGGCTAACTAGGGA
ACCCACTGCTTAAGCCTCAATAAAGCTTGCCTTGAGTGCTTCAAGTAGTGTGTGCCCGTCTGTTGTGTGA
CTCTGGTAACTAGAGATCCCTCAGACCCTTTTAGTCAGTGTGGAAAATCTCTAGCAGTACGTATAGTAGT
TCATGTCATCTTATTATTCAGTATTTATAACTTGCAAAGAAATGAATATCAGAGAGTGAGAGGAACTTGT
TTATTGCAGCTTATAATGGTTACAAATAAAGCAATAGCATCACAAATTTCACAAATAAAGCATTTTTTTC
ACTGCATTCTAGTTGTGGTTTGTCCAAACTCATCAATGTATCTTATCATGTCTGGCTCTAGCTATCCCGC
CCCTAACTCCGCCCATCCCGCCCCTAACTCCGCCCAGTTCCGCCCATTCTCCGCCCCATGGCTGACTAAT
TTTTTTTATTTATGCAGAGGCCGAGGCCGCCTCGGCCTCTGAGCTATTCCAGAAGTAGTGAGGAGGCTTT
TTTGGAGGCCTAGGGACGTACCCAATTCGCCCTATAGTGAGTCGTATTACGCGCGCTCACTGGCCGTCGT
TTTACAACGTCGTGACTGGGAAAACCCTGGCGTTACCCAACTTAATCGCCTTGCAGCACATCCCCCTTTC
GCCAGCTGGCGTAATAGCGAAGAGGCCCGCACCGATCGCCCTTCCCAACAGTTGCGCAGCCTGAATGGCG
AATGGG
[124 nt withheld, positions 3367-3490]
C
[91 nt withheld, positions 3492-3582]
A
[49 nt withheld, positions 3584-3632]
CCTTTGACGTTGGAGTCCACGTTCTTT
[37 nt withheld, positions 3660-3696]
ACCCTATCTCGGTCTATTCTTTTGATTTATAAGGGATTTTGCCGATTTCGGCCTATTGGTTAAAAAATGA
GCTGATTTAACAAAAATTTAACGCGAATTTTAACAAAATATTAACGCTTACAATTTAGGTGGCACTTTTC
GGGGAAATGTGCGCGGAACCCCTATTTGTTTATTTTTCTAAATACATTCAAATATGTATCCGCTCATGAG
ACAATAACCCTGATAAATGCTTCAATAATATTGAAAAAGGAAGAGTATGAGTATTCAACATTTCCGTGTC
GCCCTTATTCCCTTTTTTGCGGCATTTTGCCTTCCTGTTTTTGCTCACCCAGAAACGCTGGTGAAAGTAA
AAGATGCTGAAGATCAGTTGGGTGCACGAGTGGGTTACATCGAACTGGATCTCAACAGCGGTAAGATCCT
TGAGAGTTTTCGCCCCGAAGAACGTTTTCCAATGATGAGCACTTTTAAAGTTCTGCTATGTGGCGCGGTA
TTATCCCGTATTGACGCCGGGCAAGAGCAACTCGGTCGCCGCATACACTATTCTCAGAATGACTTGGTTG
AGTACTCACCAGTCACAGAAAAGCATCTTACGGATGGCATGACAGTAAGAGAATTATGCAGTGCTGCCAT
AACCATGAGTGATAACACTGCGGCCAACTTACTTCTGACAACGATCGGAGGACCGAAGGAGCTAACCGCT
TTTTTGCACAACATGGGGGATCATGTAACTCGCCTTGATCGTTGGGAACCGGAGCTGAATGAAGCCATAC
CAAACGACGAGCGTGACACCACGATGCCTGTAGCAATGGCAACAACGTTGCGCAAACTATTAACTGGCGA
ACTACTTACTCTAGCTTCCCGGCAACAATTAATAGACTGGATGGAGGCGGATAAAGTTGCAGGACCACTT
CTGCGCTCGGCCCTTCCGGCTGGCTGGTTTATTGCTGATAAATCTGGAGCCGGTGAGCGTGGGTCTCGCG
GTATCATTGCAGCACTGGGGCCAGATGGTAAGCCCTCCCGTATCGTAGTTATCTACACGACGGGGAGTCA
GGCAACTATGGATGAACGAAATAGACAGATCGCTGAGATAGGTGCCTCACTGATTAAGCATTGGTAACTG
TCAGACCAAGTTTACTCATATATACTTTAGATTGATTTAAAACTTCATTTTTAATTTAAAAGGATCTAGG
TGAAGATCCTTTTTGATAATCTCATGACCAAAATCCCTTAACGTGAGTTTTCGTTCCACTGAGCGTCAGA
CCCCGTAGAAAAGATCAAAGGATCTTCTTGAGATCCTTTTTTTCTGCGCGTAATCTGCTGCTTGCAAACA
AAAAAACCACCGCTACCAGCGGTGGTTTGTTTGCCGGATCAAGAGCTACCAACTCTTTTTCCGAAGGTAA
CTGGCTTCAGCAGAGCGCAGATACCAAATACTGTTCTTCTAGTGTAGCCGTAGTTAGGCCACCACTTCAA
GAACTCTGTAGCACCGCCTACATACCTCGCTCTGCTAATCCTGTTACCAGTGGCTGCTGCCAGTGGCGAT
AAGTCGTGTCTTACCGGGTTGGACTCAAGACGATAGTTACCGGATAAGGCGCAGCGGTCGGGCTGAACGG
GGGGTTCGTGCACACAGCCCAGCTTGGAGCGAACGACCTACACCGAACTGAGATACCTACAGCGTGAGCT
ATGAGAAAGCGCCACGCTTCCCGAAGGGAGAAAGGCGGACAGGTATCCGGTAAGCGGCAGGGTCGGAACA
GGAGAGCGCACGAGGGAGCTTCCAGGGGGAAACGCCTGGTATCTTTATAGTCCTGTCGGGTTTCGCCACC
TCTGACTTGAGCGTCGATTTTTGTGATGCTCGTCAGGGGGGCGGAGCCTATGGAAAAACGCCAGCAACGC
GGCCTTTTTACGGTTCCTGGCCTTTTGCTGGCCTTTTGCTCACATGTTCTTTCCTGCGTTATCCCCTGAT
TCTGTGGATAACCGTATTACCGCCTTTGAGTGAGCTGATACCGCTCGCCGCAGCCGAACGACCGAGCGCA
GCGAGTCAGTGAGCGAGGAAGCGGAAGAGCGCCCAATACGCAAACCGCCTCTCCCCGCGCGTTGGCCGAT
TCATTAATGCAGCTGGCACGACAGGTTTCCCGACTGGAAAGCGGGCAGTGAGCGCAACGCAATTAATGTG
AGTTAGCTCACTCATTAGGCACCCCAGGCTTTACACTTTATGCTTCCGGCTCGTATGTTGTGTGGAATTG
TGAGCGGATAACAATTTCACACAGGAAACAGCTATGACCATGATTACGCCAAGCGCGCAATTAACCCTCA
CTAAAGGGAACAAAAGCTGGAGCTGCAAGCTTAATGTAGTCTTATGCAATACTCTTGTAGTCTTGCAACA
TGGTAACGATGAGTTAGCAACATGCCTTACAAGGAGAGAAAAAGCACCGTGCATGCCGATTGGTGGAAGT
AAGGTGGTACGATCGTGCCTTATTAGGAAGGCAACAGACGGGTCTGACATGGATTGGACGAACCACTGAA
TTGCCGCATTGCAGAGATATTGTATTTAAGTGCCTAGCTCGATACATAAACGGGTCTCTCTGGTTAGACC
AGATCTGAGCCTGGGAGCTCTCTGGCTAACTAGGGAACCCACTGCTTAAGCCTCAATAAAGCTTGCCTTG
AGTGCTTCAAGTAGTGTGTGCCCGTCTGTTGTGTGACTCTGGTAACTAGAGATCCCTCAGACCCTTTTAG
TCAGTGTGGAAAATCTCTAGCAGTGGCGCCCGAACAGGGACTTGAAAGCGAAAGGGAAACCAGAGGAGCT
CTCTCGACGCAGGACTCGGCTTGCTGAAGCGCGCACGGCAAGAGGCGAGGGGCGGCGACTGGTGAGTACG
CCAAAAATTTTGACTAGCGGAGGCTAGAAGGAGAGAGATGGGTGCGAGAGCGTCAGTATTAAGCGGGGGA
GAATTAGATCGCGATGGGAAAAAATTCGGTTAAGGCCAGGGGGAAAGAAAAAATATAAATTAAAACATAT
AGTATGGGCAAGCAGGGAGCTAGAACGATTCGCAGTTAATCCTGGCCTGTTAGAAACATCAGAAGGCTGT
AGACAAATACTGGGACAGCTACAACCATCCCTTCAGACAGGATCAGAAGAACTTAGATCATTATATAATA
CAGTAGCAACCCTCTATTGTGTGCATCAAAGGATAGAGATAAAAGACACCAAGGAAGCTTTAGACAAGAT
AGAGGAAGAGCAAAACAAAAGTAAGACCACCGCACAGCAAGCGGCCGCTGATCTTCAGACCTGGAGGAGG
AGATATGAGGGACAATTGGAGAAGTGAATTATATAAATATAAAGTAGTAAAAATTGAACCATTAGGAGTA
GCACCCACCAAGGCAAAGAGAAGAGTGGTGCAGAGAGAAAAAAGAGCAGTGGGAATAGGAGCTTTGTTCC
TTGGGTTCTTGGGAGCAGCAGGAAGCACTATGGGCGCAGCGTCAATGACGCTGACGGTACAGGCCAGACA
ATTATTGTCTGGTATAGTGCAGCAGCAGAACAATTTGCTGAGGGCTATTGAGGCGCAACAGCATCTGTTG
CAACTCACAGTCTGGGGCATCAAGCAGCTCCAGGCAAGAATCCTGGCTGTGGAAAGATACCTAAAGGATC
AACAGCTCCTGGGGATTTGGGGTTGCTCTGGAAAACTCATTTGCACCACTGCTGTGCCTTGGAATGCTAG
TTGGAGTAATAAATCTCTGGAACAGATTTGGAATCACACGACCTGGATGGAGTGGGACAGAGAAATTAAC
AATTACACAAGCTTAATACACTCCTTAATTGAAGAATCGCAAAACCAGCAAGAAAAGAATGAACAAGAAT
TATTGGAATTAGATAAATGGGCAAGTTTGTGGAATTGGTTTAACATAACAAATTGGCTGTGGTATATAAA
ATTATTCATAATGATAGTAGGAGGCTTGGTAGGTTTAAGAATAGTTTTTGCTGTACTTTCTATAGTGAAT
AGAGTTAGGCAGGGATATTCACCATTATCGTTTCAGACCCACCTCCCAACCCCGAGGGGACCCAGAGAGG
GCCTATTTCCCATGATTCCTTCATATTTGCATATACGATACAAGGCTGTTAGAGAGATAATTAGAATTAA
TTTGACTGTAAACACAAAGATATTAGTACAAAATACGTGACGTAGAAAGTAATAATTTCTTGGGTAGTTT
GCAGTTTTAAAATTATGTTTTAAAATGGACTATCATATGCTTACCGTAACTTGAAAGTATTTCGATTTCT
TGGCTTTATATATCTTGTGGAAAGGACGAAACACCGGGTAACTGTGCCTATTCGAGGTTTTAGAGCTAGA
AATAGCAAGTTAAAATAAGGCTAGTCCGTTATCAACTTGAAAAAGTGGCACCGAGTCGGTGCTTTTTTAA
GCTTGGCGTAACTAGATCTTGAGACAAATGGCAGTATTCATCCACAATTTTAAAAGAAAAGGGGGGATTG
GGGGGTACAGTGCAGGGGAAAGAATAGTAGACATAATAGCAACAGACATACAAACTAAAGAATTACAAAA
ACAAATTACAAAAATTCAAAATTTTCGGGTTTATTACAGGGACAGCAGAGATCCACTTTGGCGCCGGCTC
GAGGGGG
