>Addgene plasmid #77571 | FGFR4 gRNA (BRDN0001146151) | depositor partial sequence | sequence record 145031 | Target Sequence
GGTAACTGTGCCTATTCGAG
