>Addgene plasmid #77571 | FGFR4 gRNA (BRDN0001146151) | addgene partial sequence | sequence record 188019 | hU6-F
TAGAAAGTAATAATTTCTTGGGTAGTTTGCAGTTTTAAAATTATGTTTTAAAATGGACTATCATATGCTT
ACCGTAACTTGAAAGTATTTCGATTTCTTGGCTTTATATATCTTGTGGAAAGGACGAAACACCGGGTAAC
TGTGCCTATTCGAGTTTTAGAGCTAGAAATAGCAAGTTAAAATAAGGCTAGTCCGTTATCAACTTGAAAA
AGTGGCACCGAGTCGGTGCTTTTTTAAGCTTGGCGTAACTAGATCTTGAGACAAATGGCAGTATTCATCC
ACAATTTTAAAAGAAAAGGGGGGATTGGGGGGTACAGTGCAGGGGAAAGAATAGTAGACATAATAGCAAC
AGACATACAAACTAAAGAATTACAAAAACAAATTACAAAAATTCAAAATTTTCGGGTTTATTACAGGGAC
AGCAGAGATCCACTTTGGCGCCGGCTCGAGGGGGCCCGGGTGCAAAGATGGATAAAGTTTTAAACAGAGA
GGAATCTTTGCAGCTAATGGACCTTCTAGGTCTTGAAAGGAGTGGGAATTGGCTCCGGTGCCCGTCAGTG
GGCAGAGCGC
